>Addgene plasmid #11128 | pbabe-hTERT+p53DD | addgene full sequence | sequence record 169227 | Addgene NGS results
AAAGTGCCACCTGCAGCCTGAATATGGGCCAAACAGGATATCTGTGGTAAGCAGTTCCTGCCCCGGCTCA
GGGCCAAGAACAGATGGAACAGCTGAATATGGGCCAAACAGGATATCTGTGGTAAGCAGTTCCTGCCCCG
GCTCAGGGCCAAGAACAGATGGTCCCCAGATGCGGTCCAGCCCTCAGCAGTTTCTAGAGAACCATCAGAT
GTTTCCAGGGTGCCCCAAGGACCTGAAATGACCCTGTGCCTTATTTGAACTAACCAATCAGTTCGCTTCT
CGCTTCTGTTCGCGCGCTTCTGCTCCCCGAGCTCAATAAAAGAGCCCACAACCCCTCACTCGGGGCGCCA
GTCCTCCGATTGACTGAGTCGCCCGGGTACCCGTGTATCCAATAAACCCTCTTGCAGTTGCATCCGACTT
GTGGTCTCGCTGTTCCTTGGGAGGGTCTCCTCTGAGTGATTGACTACCCGTCAGCGGGGGTCTTTCATTT
GGGGGCTCGTCCGGGATCGGGAGACCCCTGCCCAGGGACCACCGACCCACCACCGGGAGGCAAGCTGGCC
AGCAACTTATCTGTGTCTGTCCGATTGTCTAGTGTCTATGACTGATTTTATGCGCCTGCGTCGGTACTAG
TTAGCTAACTAGCTCTGTATCTGGCGGACCCGTGGTGGAACTGACGAGTTCTGAACACCCGGCCGCAACC
CTGGGAGACGTCCCAGGGACTTTGGGGGCCGTTTTTGTGGCCCGACCTGAGGAAGGGAGTCGATGTGGAA
TCCGACCCCGTCAGGATATGTGGTTCTGGTAGGAGACGAGAACCTAAAACAGTTCCCGCCTCCGTCTGAA
TTTTTGCTTTCGGTTTGGAACCGAAGCCGCGCGTCTTGTCTGCTGCAGCGCTGCAGCATCGTTCTGTGTT
GTCTCTGTCTGACTGTGTTTCTGTATTTGTCTGAAAATTAGGGCCAGACTGTTACCACTCCCTTAAGTTT
GACCTTAGGTCACTGGAAAGATGTCGAGCGGATCGCTCACAACCAGTCGGTAGATGTCAAGAAGAGACGT
TGGGTTACCTTCTGCTCTGCAGAATGGCCAACCTTTAACGTCGGATGGCCGCGAGACGGCACCTTTAACC
GAGACCTCATCACCCAGGTTAAGATCAAGGTCTTTTCACCTGGCCCGCATGGACACCCAGACCAGGTCCC
CTACATCGTGACCTGGGAAGCCTTGGCTTTTGACCCCCCTCCCTGGGTCAAGCCCTTTGTACACCCTAAG
CCTCCGCCTCCTCTTCCTCCATCCGCCCCGTCTCTCCCCCTTGAACCTCCTCGTTCGACCCCGCCTCGAT
CCTCCCTTTATCCAGCCCTCACTCCTTCTCTAGGCGCCGGCCGGATCCCAGTGTGGTGGTACGTAGGAAT
TCGTCCTGCTGCGCACGTGGGAAGCCCTGGCCCCGGCCACCCCCGCGATGCCGCGCGCTCCCCGCTGCCG
AGCCGTGCGCTCCCTGCTGCGCAGCCACTACCGCGAGGTGCTGCCGCTGGCCACGTTCGTGCGGCGCCTG
GGGCCCCAGGGCTGGCGGCTGGTGCAGCGCGGGGACCCGGCGGCTTTCCGCGCGCTGGTGGCCCAGTGCC
TGGTGTGCGTGCCCTGGGACGCACGGCCGCCCCCCGCCGCCCCCTCCTTCCGCCAGGTGTCCTGCCTGAA
GGAGCTGGTGGCCCGAGTGCTGCAGAGGCTGTGCGAGCGCGGCGCGAAGAACGTGCTGGCCTTCGGCTTC
GCGCTGCTGGACGGGGCCCGCGGGGGCCCCCCCGAGGCCTTCACCACCAGCGTGCGCAGCTACCTGCCCA
ACACGGTGACCGACGCACTGCGGGGGAGCGGGGCGTGGGGGCTGCTGCTGCGCCGCGTGGGCGACGACGT
GCTGGTTCACCTGCTGGCACGCTGCGCGCTCTTTGTGCTGGTGGCTCCCAGCTGCGCCTACCAGGTGTGC
GGGCCGCCGCTGTACCAGCTCGGCGCTGCCACTCAGGCCCGGCCCCCGCCACACGCTAGTGGACCCCGAA
GGCGTCTGGGATGCGAACGGGCCTGGAACCATAGCGTCAGGGAGGCCGGGGTCCCCCTGGGCCTGCCAGC
CCCGGGTGCGAGGAGGCGCGGGGGCAGTGCCAGCCGAAGTCTGCCGTTGCCCAAGAGGCCCAGGCGTGGC
GCTGCCCCTGAGCCGGAGCGGACGCCCGTTGGGCAGGGGTCCTGGGCCCACCCGGGCAGGACGCGTGGAC
CGAGTGACCGTGGTTTCTGTGTGGTGTCACCTGCCAGACCCGCCGAAGAAGCCACCTCTTTGGAGGGTGC
GCTCTCTGGCACGCGCCACTCCCACCCATCCGTGGGCCGCCAGCACCACGCGGGCCCCCCATCCACATCG
CGGCCACCACGTCCCTGGGACACGCCTTGTCCCCCGGTGTACGCCGAGACCAAGCACTTCCTCTACTCCT
CAGGCGACAAGGAGCAGCTGCGGCCCTCCTTCCTACTCAGCTCTCTGAGGCCCAGCCTGACTGGCGCTCG
GAGGCTCGTGGAGACCATCTTTCTGGGTTCCAGGCCCTGGATGCCAGGGACTCCCCGCAGGTTGCCCCGC
CTGCCCCAGCGCTACTGGCAAATGCGGCCCCTGTTTCTGGAGCTGCTTGGGAACCACGCGCAGTGCCCCT
ACGGGGTGCTCCTCAAGACGCACTGCCCGCTGCGAGCTGCGGTCACCCCAGCAGCCGGTGTCTGTGCCCG
GGAGAAGCCCCAGGGCTCTGTGGCGGCCCCCGAGGAGGAGGACACAGACCCCCGTCGCCTGGTGCAGCTG
CTCCGCCAGCACAGCAGCCCCTGGCAGGTGTACGGCTTCGTGCGGGCCTGCCTGCGCCGGCTGGTGCCCC
CAGGCCTCTGGGGCTCCAGGCACAACGAACGCCGCTTCCTCAGGAACACCAAGAAGTTCATCTCCCTGGG
GAAGCATGCCAAGCTCTCGCTGCAGGAGCTGACGTGGAAGATGAGCGTGCGGGGCTGCGCTTGGCTGCGC
AGGAGCCCAGGGGTTGGCTGTGTTCCGGCCGCAGAGCACCGTCTGCGTGAGGAGATCCTGGCCAAGTTCC
TGCACTGGCTGATGAGTGTGTACGTCGTCGAGCTGCTCAGGTCTTTCTTTTATGTCACGGAGACCACGTT
TCAAAAGAACAGGCTCTTTTTCTACCGGAAGAGTGTCTGGAGCAAGTTGCAAAGCATTGGAATCAGACAG
CACTTGAAGAGGGTGCAGCTGCGGGAGCTGTCGGAAGCAGAGGTCAGGCAGCATCGGGAAGCCAGGCCCG
CCCTGCTGACGTCCAGACTCCGCTTCATCCCCAAGCCTGACGGGCTGCGGCCGATTGTGAACATGGACTA
CGTCGTGGGAGCCAGAACGTTCCGCAGAGAAAAGAGGGCCGAGCGTCTCACCTCGAGGGTGAAGGCACTG
TTCAGCGTGCTCAACTACGAGCGGGCGCGGCGCCCCGGCCTCCTGGGCGCCTCTGTGCTGGGCCTGGACG
ATATCCACAGGGCCTGGCGCACCTTCGTGCTGCGTGTGCGGGCCCAGGACCCGCCGCCTGAGCTGTACTT
TGTCAAGGTGGATGTGACGGGCGCGTACGACACCATCCCCCAGGACAGGCTCACGGAGGTCATCGCCAGC
ATCATCAAACCCCAGAACACGTACTGCGTGCGTCGGTATGCCGTGGTCCAGAAGGCCGCCCATGGGCACG
TCCGCAAGGCCTTCAAGAGCCACGTCTCTACCTTGACAGACCTCCAGCCGTACATGCGACAGTTCGTGGC
TCACCTGCAGGAGACCAGCCCGCTGAGGGATGCCGTCGTCATCGAGCAGAGCTCCTCCCTGAATGAGGCC
AGCAGTGGCCTCTTCGACGTCTTCCTACGCTTCATGTGCCACCACGCCGTGCGCATCAGGGGCAAGTCCT
ACGTCCAGTGCCAGGGGATCCCGCAGGGCTCCATCCTCTCCACGCTGCTCTGCAGCCTGTGCTACGGCGA
CATGGAGAACAAGCTGTTTGCGGGGATTCGGCGGGACGGGCTGCTCCTGCGTTTGGTGGATGATTTCTTG
TTGGTGACACCTCACCTCACCCACGCGAAAACCTTCCTCAGGACCCTGGTCCGAGGTGTCCCTGAGTATG
GCTGCGTGGTGAACTTGCGGAAGACAGTGGTGAACTTCCCTGTAGAAGACGAGGCCCTGGGTGGCACGGC
TTTTGTTCAGATGCCGGCCCACGGCCTATTCCCCTGGTGCGGCCTGCTGCTGGATACCCGGACCCTGGAG
GTGCAGAGCGACTACTCCAGCTATGCCCGGACCTCCATCAGAGCCAGTCTCACCTTCAACCGCGGCTTCA
AGGCTGGGAGGAACATGCGTCGCAAACTCTTTGGGGTCTTGCGGCTGAAGTGTCACAGCCTGTTTCTGGA
TTTGCAGGTGAACAGCCTCCAGACGGTGTGCACCAACATCTACAAGATCCTCCTGCTGCAGGCGTACAGG
TTTCACGCATGTGTGCTGCAGCTCCCATTTCATCAGCAAGTTTGGAAGAACCCCACATTTTTCCTGCGCG
TCATCTCTGACACGGCCTCCCTCTGCTACTCCATCCTGAAAGCCAAGAACGCAGGGATGTCGCTGGGGGC
CAAGGGCGCCGCCGGCCCTCTGCCCTCCGAGGCCGTGCAGTGGCTGTGCCACCAAGCATTCCTGCTCAAG
CTGACTCGACACCGTGTCACCTACGTGCCACTCCTGGGGTCACTCAGGACAGCCCAGACGCAGCTGAGTC
GGAAGCTCCCGGGGACGACGCTGACTGCCCTGGAGGCCGCAGCCAACCCGGCACTGCCCTCAGACTTCAA
GACCATCCTGGACTGAGTCGACCCTGTGGAATGTGTGTCAGTTAGGGTGTGGAAAGTCCCCAGGCTCCCC
AGCAGGCAGAAGTATGCAAAGCATGCATCTCAATTAGTCAGCAACCAGGTGTGGAAAGTCCCCAGGCTCC
CCAGCAGGCAGAAGTATGCAAAGCATGCATCTCAATTAGTCAGCAACCATAGTCCCGCCCCTAACTCCGC
CCATCCCGCCCCTAACTCCGCCCAGTTCCGCCCATTCTCCGCCCCATGGCTGACTAATTTTTTTTATTTA
TGCAGAGGCCGAGGCCGCCTCGGCCTCTGAGCTATTCCAGAAGTAGTGAGGAGGCTTTTTTGGAGGCCTA
GGCTTTTGCAAAAAGCTTGACTGGATGACTGCCATGGAGGAGTCACAGTCGGATATCAGCCTCGAGAGAG
CGCTGCCCACCTGCACAAGCGCCTCTCCCCCGCAAAAGAAAAAACCACTTGATGGAGAGTATTTCACCCT
CAAGATCCGCGGGCGTAAACGCTTCGAGATGTTCCGGGAGCTGAATGAGGCCTTAGAGTTAAAGGATGCC
CATGCTACAGAGGAGTCTGGAGACAGCAGGGCTCACTCCAGCTACCTGAAGACCAAGAAGGGCCAGTCTA
CTTCCCGCCATAAAAAAACAATGGTCAAGAAAGTGGGGCCTGACTCAGACTGAATCGATAAAATAAAAGA
TTTTATTTAGTCTCCAGAAAAAGGGGGGAATGAAAGACCCCACCTGTAGGTTTGGCAAGCTAGCTTAAGT
AACGCCATTTTGCAAGGCATGGAAAAATACATAACTGAGAATAGAGAAGTTCAGATCAAGGTCAGGAACA
GATGGAACAGCTGAATATGGGCCAAACAGGATATCTGTGGTAAGCAGTTCCTGCCCCGGCTCAGGGCCAA
GAACAGATGGAACAGCTGAATATGGGCCAAACAGGATATCTGTGGTAAGCAGTTCCTGCCCCGGCTCAGG
GCCAAGAACAGATGGTCCCCAGATGCGGTCCAGCCCTCAGCAGTTTCTAGAGAACCATCAGATGTTTCCA
GGGTGCCCCAAGGACCTGAAATGACCCTGTGCCTTATTTGAACTAACCAATCAGTTCGCTTCTCGCTTCT
GTTCGCGCGCTTCTGCTCCCCGAGCTCAATAAAAGAGCCCACAACCCCTCACTCGGGGCGCCAGTCCTCC
GATTGACTGAGTCGCCCGGGTACCCGTGTATCCAATAAACCCTCTTGCAGTTGCATCCGACTTGTGGTCT
CGCTGTTCCTTGGGAGGGTCTCCTCTGAGTGATTGACTACCCGTCAGCGGGGGTCTTTCACATGCAGCAT
GTATCAAAATTAATTTGGTTTTTTTTCTTAAGTATTTACATTAAATGGCCATAGTTGCATTAATGAATCG
GCCAACGCGCGGGGAGAGGCGGTTTGCGTATTGGGCGCTCTTCCGCTTCCTCGCTCACTGACTCGCTGCG
CTCGGTCGTTCGGCTGCGGCGAGCGGTATCAGCTCACTCAAAGGCGGTAATACGGTTATCCACAGAATCA
GGGGATAACGCAGGAAAGAACATGTGAGCAAAAGGCCAGCAAAAGGCCAGGAACCGTAAAAAGGCCGCGT
TGCTGGCGTTTTTCCATAGGCTCCGCCCCCCTGACGAGCATCACAAAAATCGACGCTCAAGTCAGAGGTG
GCGAAACCCGACAGGACTATAAAGATACCAGGCGTTTCCCCCTGGAAGCTCCCTCGTGCGCTCTCCTGTT
CCGACCCTGCCGCTTACCGGATACCTGTCCGCCTTTCTCCCTTCGGGAAGCGTGGCGCTTTCTCATAGCT
CACGCTGTAGGTATCTCAGTTCGGTGTAGGTCGTTCGCTCCAAGCTGGGCTGTGTGCACGAACCCCCCGT
TCAGCCCGACCGCTGCGCCTTATCCGGTAACTATCGTCTTGAGTCCAACCCGGTAAGACACGACTTATCG
CCACTGGCAGCAGCCACTGGTAACAGGATTAGCAGAGCGAGGTATGTAGGCGGTGCTACAGAGTTCTTGA
AGTGGTGGCCTAACTACGGCTACACTAGAAGAACAGTATTTGGTATCTGCGCTCTGCTGAAGCCAGTTAC
CTTCGGAAAAAGAGTTGGTAGCTCTTGATCCGGCAAACAAACCACCGCTGGTAGCGGTGGTTTTTTTGTT
TGCAAGCAGCAGATTACGCGCAGAAAAAAAGGATCTCAAGAAGATCCTTTGATCTTTTCTACGGGGTCTG
ACGCTCAGTGGAACGAAAACTCACGTTAAGGGATTTTGGTCATGAGATTATCAAAAAGGATCTTCACCTA
GATCCTTTTGCGGCCGCAAATCAATCTAAAGTATATATGAGTAAACTTGGTCTGACAGTTACCAATGCTT
AATCAGTGAGGCACCTATCTCAGCGATCTGTCTATTTCGTTCATCCATAGTTGCCTGACTCCCCGTCGTG
TAGATAACTACGATACGGGAGGGCTTACCATCTGGCCCCAGTGCTGCAATGATACCGCGAGACCCACGCT
CACCGGCTCCAGATTTATCAGCAATAAACCAGCCAGCCGGAAGGGCCGAGCGCAGAAGTGGTCCTGCAAC
TTTATCCGCCTCCATCCAGTCTATTAATTGTTGCCGGGAAGCTAGAGTAAGTAGTTCGCCAGTTAATAGT
TTGCGCAACGTTGTTGCCATTGCTACAGGCATCGTGGTGTCACGCTCGTCGTTTGGTATGGCTTCATTCA
GCTCCGGTTCCCAACGATCAAGGCGAGTTACATGATCCCCCATGTTGTGCAAAAAAGCGGTTAGCTCCTT
CGGTCCTCCGATCGTTGTCAGAAGTAAGTTGGCCGCAGTGTTATCACTCATGGTTATGGCAGCACTGCAT
AATTCTCTTACTGTCATGCCATCCGTAAGATGCTTTTCTGTGACTGGTGAGTACTCAACCAAGTCATTCT
GAGAATAGTGTATGCGGCGACCGAGTTGCTCTTGCCCGGCGTCAATACGGGATAATACCGCGCCACATAG
CAGAACTTTAAAAGTGCTCATCATTGGAAAACGTTCTTCGGGGCGAAAACTCTCAAGGATCTTACCGCTG
TTGAGATCCAGTTCGATGTAACCCACTCGTGCACCCAACTGATCTTCAGCATCTTTTACTTTCACCAGCG
TTTCTGGGTGAGCAAAAACAGGAAGGCAAAATGCCGCAAAAAAGGGAATAAGGGCGACACGGAAATGTTG
AATACTCATACTCTTCCTTTTTCAATATTATTGAAGCATTTATCAGGGTTATTGTCTCATGAGCGGATAC
ATATTTGAATGTATTTAGAAAAATAAACAAATAGGGGTTCCGCGCACATTTCCCCGA
Features (pLannotate 1.2.2; 12 found; start..end, strand, type, name):
     18..487     +  LTR            LTR: long terminal repeat from Moloney murine leukemia virus
    611..885     +  misc_feature   MESV Ψ (fragment): packaging signal of murine embryonic stem cell virus
    952..1368    +  CDS            gag (truncated): truncated Moloney murine leukemia virus (MMLV) gag gene lacking the start codon
   1448..4846    +  CDS            hTERT: human telomerase reverse transcriptase, the catalytic subunit of telomerase; TERT; prevents telomere shortening and allows postsenescent cells to proliferate beyond crisis (Counter et al., 1998); also known as EST2
   4863..5192    +  promoter       SV40 promoter: SV40 enhancer and early promoter
   5238..5510    +  CDS            Tp53 (fragment): P53_MOUSE - Also known as P53, Trp53. Experimental evidence at protein level: Swiss-Prot protein existence level 1. Acts as a tumor suppressor in many tumor types; induces growth arrest or apoptosis depending on the physiological circumstances and cell type. Involved in cell cycle regulation as a trans-activator that acts to negatively regulate cell division by controlling a set of genes required for this process. One of the activated genes is an inhibitor of cyclin-dependent kinases. Apoptosis induction seems to be mediated either by stimulation of BAX and FAS antigen expression, or by repres
   5559..5680    +  LTR            3' LTR (ΔU3) (fragment): self-inactivating 3' long terminal repeat (LTR) from Moloney murine leukemia virus
   5681..6150    +  LTR            LTR: long terminal repeat from Moloney murine leukemia virus
   6216..6268    -  CDS            lacI (fragment): lac repressor; lacI; The lac repressor binds to the lac operator to inhibit transcription in E. coli. This inhibition can be relieved by adding lactose or isopropyl-β-D-thiogalactopyranoside (IPTG).
   6451..7039    -  rep_origin     ori: high-copy-number ColE1/pMB1/pBR322/pUC origin of replication
   7199..8059    -  CDS            AmpR: β-lactamase; bla; confers resistance to ampicillin, carbenicillin, and related antibiotics
   8060..8164    -  promoter       AmpR promoter: bla
