[The description below was written by a language model from this plasmid's Addgene catalogue record and pLannotate feature annotations shown in this document.]
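Description:
pbabe-hTERT+p53DD is a Moloney murine leukemia virus-based retroviral expression vector built on the pBABE backbone and designed to deliver two genes into mammalian cells from a single provirus. In bacteria it is maintained through a high-copy ColE1/pUC-type origin and selected with ampicillin via the β-lactamase gene and its bla promoter. The viral portion is bounded by MMLV long terminal repeats and includes a Ψ packaging signal and a truncated gag sequence lacking its start codon. These elements allow the transcript to be packaged into retroviral particles when the viral proteins are supplied in trans by a packaging cell line.

The first payload is a FLAG-tagged human TERT cDNA, the catalytic subunit of telomerase. It was cloned between the EcoRI and SalI sites of the polylinker, downstream of the 5′ LTR, which drives expression in the standard pBABE layout. The FLAG tag is noted in the depositor comments but is not separately annotated in the feature table. Downstream, the internal SV40 enhancer/early promoter would normally drive the pBABE drug-resistance gene. Here that marker was excised at HindIII/ClaI and replaced with p53DD, a mouse p53 fragment comprising residues 1–14 fused to 303–390 that acts as a dominant negative. As a result, the vector carries no mammalian selectable marker. The sequenced record is about 8.2 kb, somewhat shorter than the sum of the catalogue's backbone and insert sizes.

The associated study defined a set of genetic events sufficient to convert normal human cells to a tumorigenic state. In that setting, the construct provides telomerase activity and p53 inactivation in a single infection.
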