Addgene plasmid #11128: pbabe-hTERT+p53DD
Depositing lab: Christopher Counter. Depositing organization: Duke University. Publication: A network of genetic events sufficient to convert normal human cells to a tumorigenic state. Kendall SD, Linardic CM, Adam SJ, Counter CM. Cancer Res. 2005 Nov 1. 65(21):9824-8. 10.1158/0008-5472.CAN-05-1543 PubMed 16267004.
Backbone
  Vector backbone: pbabe
  Backbone size w/o insert (bp): 4500
  Vector type: Mammalian Expression, Retroviral
  Selectable markers: None
Growth in bacteria
  Bacterial resistance: Ampicillin, 100 μg/mL
  Growth temperature: 37°C
  Growth strain: DH5alpha
  Copy number: Unknown
Gene/Insert
  Gene/Insert name: hTERT, p53 dominant negative (alt names: hTERT (human); p53DD (mouse))
  Species: H. sapiens (human), M. musculus (mouse)
  Insert size (bp): 4600
  Mutation: p53 dominant negative (aa1-14; 303-390)
  Entrez Gene: TERT (a.k.a. CMM9, DKCA2, DKCB4, EST2, PFBMFT1, TCS1, TP2, TRT, hEST2, hTRT); Trp53 (a.k.a. Tp53, bbl, bfy, bhy, p44, p53)
  Cloning method: Restriction Enzyme; 5′ cloning site EcoR1(hTERT) HindIII (p53DD) (not destroyed); 3′ cloning site SalI(hTERT) Cla I(p53DD) (not destroyed)
  Sequencing primers: 5′ pBABE 5'; 3′ pBABE-3
Terms and licenses: Academic/Nonprofit Terms; Industry Terms: Not Available to Industry
Depositor comments: This plasmid was generated by cloning FLAG-hTERT cDNA with flanking EcoRI-SalI restriction sites added by PCR into the same sites of the polylinker of pBABEpuro or pBABEblast and by excising the selectable marker from the HindIII/ClaI sites and ligating into the same site p53DD cDNA in which HindIII/ClaI sites were again added by PCR.
How to cite: pbabe-hTERT+p53DD was a gift from Christopher Counter (Addgene plasmid # 11128)
