>Addgene plasmid #11128 | pbabe-hTERT+p53DD | addgene partial sequence | sequence record 55285 | pBABE5 5'-CTTTATCCAGCCCTCAC-3'
CGTCCTGCTGCGCACGTGGGAAGCCCTGGCCCCGGCCACTCCCGCGATGCCGCGCGCTCCCCGCTGCCGA
GCCGTGCGCTCCCTGCTGCGCAGCCACTACCGCGAGGTGCTGCCGCTGGCCACGTTCGTGCGGCGCCTGG
GGCCCCAGGGCTGGCGGCTGGTGCAGCGCGGGGACCCGGCGGCTTTCCGCGCGCTGGTGGCCCAGTGCCT
GGTGTGCGTGCCCTGGGACGCACGGCCGCCCCCCGCCGCCCCCTCCTTCCGCCAGGTGTCCTGCCTGAAG
GAGCTGGTGGCCCGAGTGCTGCAGAGGCTGTGCGAGCGCGGCGCGAAGAACGTGCTGGCCTTCGGCTTCG
CGCTGCTGGACGGGGCCCGCGGGGGCCCCCCCGAGGCCTTCACCACCAGCGTGCGCAGCTACCTGCCCAA
CACGGTGACCGACGCACTGCGGGGGAGCGGGGCGTGGGGGCTGCTGCTGCGCCGCGTGGGCGACGACGTG
CTGGTTCACCTGCTGGCACGCTGCGCGCTCTTTGTGCTGGTGGCTCCCAGCTGCGCCTACCAGGTGTGCG
GGCCGCCGCTGTACCAGCTCGGCGCTGCCACTCAGGCCCGGCCCCCGCCACACGCTAGTGGACCCCGAAG
GCGTCTGGGATGCGAACGGGCCTGGAACCATAGCGTCAGGGAGGCCGGGGTCCCCCTGGGCCTGCCAGCC
CCGGGTGCGAGGAGGCGCGGGGGCAGTGCCAGCCGAAGTCTGCCGTTGCCCAAGAGGCCCAGGCGTGGCG
CTGCCCCTG
