>Addgene plasmid #11128 | pbabe-hTERT+p53DD | addgene partial sequence | sequence record 55286 | pBABE3 5'-ACCCTAACTGACACACATTCC-3'
GAGGGCAGTGCCGGGTTGGCTGCGGCCTCCAGGGCAGTCAGCGTCGTCCCCGGGAGCTTCCGACTCAGCT
GCGTCTGGGCTGTCCTGAGTGACCCCAGGAGTGGCACGTAGGTGACACGGTGTCGAGTCAGCTTGAGCAG
GAATGCTTGGTGGCACAGCCACTGCACGGCCTCGGAGGGCAGAGGGCCGGCGGCGCCCTTGGCCCCCAGC
GACATCCCTGCGTTCTTGGCTTTCAGGATGGAGTAGCAGAGGGAGGCCGTGTCAGAGATGACGCGCAGGA
AAAATGTGGGGTTCTTCCAAACTTGCTGATGAAATGGGAGCTGCAGCACACATGCGTGAAACCTGTACGC
CTGCAGCAGGAGGATCTTGTAGATGTTGGTGCACACCGTCTGGAGGCTGTTCACCTGCAAATCCAGAAAC
AGGCTGTGACACTTCAGCCGCAAGACCCCAAAGAGTTTGCGACGCATGTTCCTCCCAGCCTTGAAGCCGC
GGTTGAAGGTGAGACTGGCTCTGATGGAGGTCCGGGCATAGCTGGAGTAGTCGCTCTGCACCTCCAGGGT
CCGGGTATCCAGCAGCAGGCCGCACCAGGGGAATAGGCCGTGGGCCGGCATCTGAACAAAAGCCGTGCCA
CCCAGGGCCTCGTCTTCTACAGGGAAGTTCACCACTGTCTTCCGCAAGTTCACCACGCAGCCATACTCAG
GGACACCTCGGACCAGGGTCCTGAGGAAGGTTTTCGCGTGGGTGAGGTGAGGTGTCACCAACAAGAAATC
ATCCACCAAACGCAGGAGCAGCCCGTCC
