>Addgene plasmid #11128 | pbabe-hTERT+p53DD | addgene partial sequence | sequence record 55287 | SV40pro-F 5'-TATTTATGCAGAGGCCGAGG-3'
AGGCTTTTTTGGAGGCCTAGGCTTTTGCAAAAAGCTTGACTGGATGACTGCCATGGAGGAGTCACAGTCG
GATATCAGCCTCGAGAGAGCGCTGCCCACCTGCACAAGCGCCTCTCCCCCGCAAAAGAAAAAACCACTTG
ATGGAGAGTATTTCACCCTCAAGATCCGCGGGCGTAAACGCTTCGAGATGTTCCGGGAGCTGAATGAGGC
CTTAGAGTTAAAGGATGCCCATGCTACAGAGGAGTCTGGAGACAGCAGGGCTCACTCCAGCTACCTGAAG
ACCAAGAAGGGCCAGTCTACTTCCCGCCATAAAAAAACAATGGTCAAGAAAGTGGGGCCTGACTCAGACT
GAATCGATAAAATAAAAGATTTTATTTAGTCTCCAGAAAAAGGGGGGAATGAAAGACCCCACCTGTAGGT
TTGGCAAGCTAGCTTAAGTAACGCCATTTTGCAAGGCATGGAAAAATACATAACTGAGAATAGAGAAGTT
CAGATCAAGGTCAGGAACAGATGGAACAGCTGAATATGGGCCAAACAGGATATCTGTGGTAAGCAGTTCC
TGCCCCGGCTCAGGGCCAAGAACAGATGGAACAGCTGAATATGGGCCAAACAGGATATCTGTGGTAAGCA
GTTCCTGCCCCGGCTCAGGGCCAAGAACAGATGGTCCCCAGATGCGGTCCAGCCCTCAGCAGTTTCTAGA
GAACCATCAGATGTTTCCAGGGTGCCCCAAGGACCTGAAATGACCCTGTGCCTTATTTGAACTAACCAAT
CAGTTCGCTTCTCGCTTCTGTTCGCGCGCTTCTGCTCCCCGAGCTCAAT
